>Addgene plasmid #87569 | pBW705_pCAG-PV1-FRT-lox2272-STOP | depositor full sequence | sequence record 173402 | pBW705_pCAG-PV1-FRT-lox2272-STOP sequence 6179 bps
TTACCAATGCTTAATCAGTGAGGCACCTATCTCAGCGATCTGTCTATTTCGTTCATCCATAGTTGCCTGA
CTCCCCGTCGTGTAGATAACTACGATACGGGAGGGCTTACCATCTGGCCCCAGTGCTGCAATGATACCGC
GAGACCCACGCTCACCGGCTCCAGATTTATCAGCAATAAACCAGCCAGCCGGAAGGGCCGAGCGCAGAAG
TGGTCCTGCAACTTTATCCGCCTCCATCCAGTCTATTAATTGTTGCCGGGAAGCTAGAGTAAGTAGTTCG
CCAGTTAATAGTTTGCGCAACGTTGTTGCCATTGCTACAGGCATCGTGGTGTCACGCTCGTCGTTTGGTA
TGGCTTCATTCAGCTCCGGTTCCCAACGATCAAGGCGAGTTACATGATCCCCCATGTTGTGCAAAAAAGC
GGTTAGCTCCTTCGGTCCTCCGATCGTTGTCAGAAGTAAGTTGGCCGCAGTGTTATCACTCATGGTTATG
GCAGCACTGCATAATTCTCTTACTGTCATGCCATCCGTAAGATGCTTTTCTGTGACTGGTGAGTACTCAA
CCAAGTCATTCTGAGAATAGTGTATGCGGCGACCGAGTTGCTCTTGCCCGGCGTCAATACGGGATAATAC
CGCGCCACATAGCAGAACTTTAAAAGTGCTCATCATTGGAAAACGTTCTTCGGGGCGAAAACTCTCAAGG
ATCTTACCGCTGTTGAGATCCAGTTCGATGTAACCCACTCGTGCACCCAACTGATCTTCAGCATCTTTTA
CTTTCACCAGCGTTTCTGGGTGAGCAAAAACAGGAAGGCAAAATGCCGCAAAAAAGGGAATAAGGGCGAC
ACGGAAATGTTGAATACTCATACTCTTCCTTTTTCAATATTATTGAAGCATTTATCAGGGTTATTGTCTC
ATGAGCGGATACATATTTGAATGTATTTAGAAAAATAAACAAATAGGGGTTCCGCGCACATTTCCCCGAA
AAGTGCCACCTGGGTCGACATTGATTATTGACTAGTTATTAATAGTAATCAATTACGGGGTCATTAGTTC
ATAGCCCATATATGGAGTTCCGCGTTACATAACTTACGGTAAATGGCCCGCCTGGCTGACCGCCCAACGA
CCCCCGCCCATTGACGTCAATAATGACGTATGTTCCCATAGTAACGCCAATAGGGACTTTCCATTGACGT
CAATGGGTGGAGTATTTACGGTAAACTGCCCACTTGGCAGTACATCAAGTGTATCATATGCCAAGTACGC
CCCCTATTGACGTCAATGACGGTAAATGGCCCGCCTGGCATTATGCCCAGTACATGACCTTATGGGACTT
TCCTACTTGGCAGTACATCTACGTATTAGTCATCGCTATTACCATGGTCGAGGTGAGCCCCACGTTCTGC
TTCACTCTCCCCATCTCCCCCCCCTCCCCACCCCCAATTTTGTATTTATTTATTTTTTAATTATTTTGTG
CAGCGATGGGGGCGGGGGGGGGGGGGGCGCGCGCCAGGCGGGGCGGGGCGGGGCGAGGGGCGGGGCGGGG
CGAGGCGGAAAGGTGCGGCGGCAGCCAATCAGAGCGGCGCGCTCCGAAAGTTTCCTTTTATGGCGAGGCG
GCGGCGGCGGCGGCCCTATAAAAAGCGAAGCGCGCGGCGGGCGGGAGTCGCTGCGTTGCCTTCGCCCCGT
GCCCCGCTCCGCGCCGCCTCGCGCCGCCCGCCCCGGCTCTGACTGACCGCGTTACTCCCACAGGTGAGCG
GGCGGGACGGCCCTTCTCCTCCGGGCTGTAATTAGCGCTTGGTTTAATGACGGCTCGTTTCTTTTCTGTG
GCTGCGTGAAAGCCTTAAAGGGCTCCGGGAGGGCCCTTTGTGCGGGGGGGAGCGGCTCGGGGGGTGCGTG
CGTGTGTGTGTGCGTGGGGAGCGCCGCGTGCGGCTCCGCGCTGCCCGGCGGCTGTGAGCGCTGCGGGCGC
GGCGCGGGGCTTTGTGCGCTCCGCAGTGTGCGCGAGGGGAGCGCGGCCGGGGGCGGTGCCCCGCGGTGCG
GGGGGGGCTGCGAGGGGAACAAAGGCTGCGTGCGGGGTGTGTGCGTGGGGGGGTGAGCAGGGGGTGTGGG
CGCGGCGGTCGGGCTGTAACCCCCCCCTGCACCCCCCTCCCCGAGTTGCTGAGCACGGCCCGGCTTCGGG
TGCGGGGCTCCGTACGGGGCGTGGCGCGGGGCTCGCCGTGCCGGGCGGGGGGTGGCGGCAGGTGGGGGTG
CCGGGCGGGGCGGGGCCGCCTCGGGCCGGGGAGGGCTCGGGGGAGGGGCGCGGCGGCCCCCGGAGCGCCG
GCGGCTGTCGAGGCGCGGCGAGCCGCAGCCATTGCCTTTTATGGTAATCGTGCGAGAGGGCGCAGGGACT
TCCTTTGTCCCAAATCTGTGCGGAGCCGAAATCTGGGAGGCGCCGCCGCACCCCCTCTAGCGGGCGCGGG
GCGAAGCGGTGCGGCGCCGGCAGGAAGGAAATGGGCGGGGAGGGCCTTCGTGCGTCGCCGCGCCGCCGTC
CCCTTCTCCCTCTCCAGCCTCGGGGCTGTCCGCGGGGGGACGGCTGCCTTCGGGGGGGACGGGGCAGGGC
GGGGTTCGGCTTCTGGCGTGTGACCGGCGGCTCTAGAGCCTCTGCTAACCATGTTCATGCCTTCTTCTTT
TTCCTACAGCTCCTGGGCAACGTGCTGGTTATTGTGCTGTCTCATCATTTTGGCAAAGAATTGATTAATT
CGAGCGAAGGCGCGCCCATTACTCGCATCCATTCTCAGGCTGTCTCGTCTCGTCTCGCACGCGTGAAGTT
CCTATTCTCTAGAAAGTATAGGAACTTCGATAACTTCGTATAGGATACTTTATACGAAGTTATACCGGTC
GGATTTGATCTGATCAAGAGACAGGATGAGGATCGTTTCGCATGATTGAACAAGATGGATTGCACGCAGG
TTCTCCGGCCGCTTGGGTGGAGAGGCTATTCGGCTATGACTGGGCACAACAGACAATCGGCTGCTCTGAT
GCCGCCGTGTTCCGGCTGTCAGCGCAGGGGCGCCCGGTTCTTTTTGTCAAGACCGACCTGTCCGGTGCCC
TGAATGAACTGCAGGACGAGGCAGCGCGGCTATCGTGGCTGGCCACGACGGGCGTTCCTTGCGCAGCTGT
GCTCGACGTTGTCACTGAAGCGGGAAGGGACTGGCTGCTATTGGGCGAAGTGCCGGGGCAGGATCTCCTG
TCATCTCACCTTGCTCCTGCCGAGAAAGTATCCATCATGGCTGATGCAATGCGGCGGCTGCATACGCTTG
ATCCGGCTACCTGCCCATTCGACCACCAAGCGAAACATCGCATCGAGCGAGCACGTACTCGGATGGAAGC
CGGTCTTGTCGATCAGGATGATCTGGACGAAGAGCATCAGGGGCTCGCGCCAGCCGAACTGTTCGCCAGG
CTCAAGGCGCGCATGCCCGACGGCGAGGATCTCGTCGTGACCCATGGCGATGCCTGCTTGCCGAATATCA
TGGTGGAAAATGGCCGCTTTTCTGGATTCATCGACTGTGGCCGGCTGGGTGTGGCGGACCGCTATCAGGA
CATAGCGTTGGCTACCCGTGATATTGCTGAAGAGCTTGGCGGCGAATGGGCTGACCGCTTCCTCGTGCTT
TACGGTATCGCCGCTCCCGATTCGCAGCGCATCGCCTTCTATCGCCTTCTTGACGAGTTCTTCTGAGCGG
GACTCTGGGGTTCGAAATGACCGACCAAGCGACGCCCAACCTGCCATCACGAGATTTCGATTCCACCGCC
GCCTTCTATGAAAGGTTGGGCTTCGGAATCGTTTTCCGGGACGCCGGCTGGATGATCCTCCAGCGCGGGG
ATCTCATGCTGGAGTTCTTCGCCCACCCCATCGATAACTTGTTTATTGCAGCTTATAATGGTTACAAATA
AAGCAATAGCATCACAAATTTCACAAATAAAGCATTTTTTTCACTGCATTCTAGTTGTGGTTTGTCCAAA
CTCATCAATGTATCTTATCATGTCTGGATCAAATCCGAGAATTCGGTACCGCTGGGAGTTCGTAGACGGA
AACAAACGCAGAATCCAAGCGCGGCCGCCCAGGATACATAGATTACCACAACTCCGAGCCCTTCCACCGC
TAGCGCACTCCTCAGGTGCAGGCTGCCTATCAGAAGGTGGTGGCTGGTGTGGCCAATGCCCTGGCTCACA
AATACCACTGAGATCTTTTTCCCTCTGCCAAAAATTATGGGGACATCATGAAGCCCCTTGAGCATCTGAC
TTCTGGCTAATAAAGGAAATTTATTTTCATTGCAATAGTGTGTTGGAATTTTTTGTGTCTCTCACTCGGA
AGGACATATGGGAGGGCAAATCATTTAAAACATCAGAATGAGTATTTGGTTTAGAGTTTGGCAACATATG
CCCATATGCTGGCTGCCATGAACAAAGGTTGGCTATAAAGAGGTCATCAGTATATGAAACAGCCCCCTGC
TGTCCATTCCTTATTCCATAGAAAAGCCTTGACTTGAGGTTAGATTTTTTTTATATTTTGTTTTGTGTTA
TTTTTTTCTTTAACATCCCTAAAATTTTCCTTACATGTTTTACTAGCCAGATTTTTCCTCCTCTCCTGAC
TACTCCCAGTCATAGCTGTCCCTCTTCTCTTATGGAGATCCCTCGACCTGCAGCCCAAGCTTGGCGTAAT
CATGGTCATAGCTGTTTCCTGTGTGAAATTGTTATCCGCTCACAATTCCACACAACATACGAGCCGGAAG
CATAAAGTGTAAAGCCTGGGGTGCCTAATGAGTGAGCTAACTCACATTAATTGCGTTGCGCTCACTGCCC
GCTTTCCAGTCGGGAAACCTGTCGTGCCAGCGGATCCGCATCTCAATTAGTCAGCAACCATAGTCCCGCC
CCTAACTCCGCCCAGTTCCGCCCATTCTCCGCCCCATGGCTGACTAATTTTTTTTATTTATGCAGAGGCC
GAGGCCGCCTCGGCCTCTGAGCTATTCCAGAAGTAGTGAGGAGGCTTTTTTGGAGGCCTAGGCTTTTGCA
AAAAGCTAACTTGTTTATTGCAGCTTATAATGGTTACAAATAAAGCAATAGCATCACAAATTTCACAAAT
AAAGCATTTTTTTCACTGCATTCTAGTTGTGGTTTGTCCAAACTCATCAATGTATCTTATCATGTCTGGA
TCCGCTGCATTAATGAATCGGCCAACGCGCGGGGAGAGGCGGTTTGCGTATTGGGCGCTCTTCCGCTTCC
TCGCTCACTGACTCGCTGCGCTCGGTCGTTCGGCTGCGGCGAGCGGTATCAGCTCACTCAAAGGCGGTAA
TACGGTTATCCACAGAATCAGGGGATAACGCAGGAAAGAACATGTGAGCAAAAGGCCAGCAAAAGGCCAG
GAACCGTAAAAAGGCCGCGTTGCTGGCGTTTTTCCATAGGCTCCGCCCCCCTGACGAGCATCACAAAAAT
CGACGCTCAAGTCAGAGGTGGCGAAACCCGACAGGACTATAAAGATACCAGGCGTTTCCCCCTGGAAGCT
CCCTCGTGCGCTCTCCTGTTCCGACCCTGCCGCTTACCGGATACCTGTCCGCCTTTCTCCCTTCGGGAAG
CGTGGCGCTTTCTCATAGCTCACGCTGTAGGTATCTCAGTTCGGTGTAGGTCGTTCGCTCCAAGCTGGGC
TGTGTGCACGAACCCCCCGTTCAGCCCGACCGCTGCGCCTTATCCGGTAACTATCGTCTTGAGTCCAACC
CGGTAAGACACGACTTATCGCCACTGGCAGCAGCCACTGGTAACAGGATTAGCAGAGCGAGGTATGTAGG
CGGTGCTACAGAGTTCTTGAAGTGGTGGCCTAACTACGGCTACACTAGAAGAACAGTATTTGGTATCTGC
GCTCTGCTGAAGCCAGTTACCTTCGGAAAAAGAGTTGGTAGCTCTTGATCCGGCAAACAAACCACCGCTG
GTAGCGGTGGTTTTTTTGTTTGCAAGCAGCAGATTACGCGCAGAAAAAAAGGATCTCAAGAAGATCCTTT
GATCTTTTCTACGGGGTCTGACGCTCAGTGGAACGAAAACTCACGTTAAGGGATTTTGGTCATGAGATTA
TCAAAAAGGATCTTCACCTAGATCCTTTTAAATTAAAAATGAAGTTTTAAATCAATCTAAAGTATATATG
AGTAAACTTGGTCTGACAG
Features (pLannotate 1.2.2; 21 found; start..end, strand, type, name):
      1..861     -  CDS            AmpR: β-lactamase; bla; confers resistance to ampicillin, carbenicillin, and related antibiotics
    862..966     -  promoter       AmpR promoter: bla
    997..1376    +  enhancer       CMV enhancer: human cytomegalovirus immediate early enhancer
   1378..1653    +  promoter       chicken β-actin promoter: No description available
   1654..2669    +  intron         chimeric intron: chimera between introns from chicken β-actin and rabbit β-globin
   2795..2828    +  protein_bind   FRT (minimal): supports FLP-mediated excision but not integration (Turan and Bode, 2011) FLP recombinase from the Saccharomyces cerevisiae 2μ plasmid
   2830..2863    +  protein_bind   lox2272: Cre-mediated recombination occurs in the 8-bp core sequence (GGATACTT). lox2272 sites are compatible with each other, but incompatible with loxP or loxN sites (Lee and Saito, 1988). Cre recombinase
   2912..3703    +  CDS            neo: KKA2_KLEPN - Also known as kan, nptII. Experimental evidence at protein level: Swiss-Prot protein existence level 1. Resistance to kanamycin, neomycin, paromomycin, ribostamycin, butirosin and gentamicin B. From Klebsiella pneumoniae.
   3727..3879    +  CDS            ble (fragment): BLE_KLEPN - Experimental evidence at protein level: Swiss-Prot protein existence level 1. Binding protein with a strong affinity to the bleomycin family of antibiotics. Binds to CL990; an antimitotic-antibiotic compound. From Klebsiella pneumoniae.
   3886..4020    +  polyA_signal   SV40 poly(A) signal: SV40 polyadenylation signal
   4137..4208    +  CDS            HBB (fragment): HBB_PONPY - Experimental evidence at transcript level: Swiss-Prot protein existence level 2. Involved in oxygen transport from the lung to the various peripheral tissues. From Pongo pygmaeus (Bornean orangutan).
   4279..4334    +  polyA_signal   β-globin poly(A) signal: rabbit β-globin polyadenylation signal (Gil and Proudfoot, 1987)
   4719..4735    -  protein_bind   lac operator: The lac repressor binds to the lac operator to inhibit transcription in E. coli. This inhibition can be relieved by adding lactose or isopropyl-β-D-thiogalactopyranoside (IPTG). lac repressor encoded by lacI
   4743..4773    -  promoter       lac promoter: promoter for the E. coli lac operon
   4788..4809    -  protein_bind   CAP binding site: CAP binding activates transcription in the presence of cAMP. E. coli catabolite activator protein
   4822..4861    -  CDS            lacI (fragment): lac repressor; lacI; The lac repressor binds to the lac operator to inhibit transcription in E. coli. This inhibition can be relieved by adding lactose or isopropyl-β-D-thiogalactopyranoside (IPTG).
   4868..4890    +  promoter       SV40 promoter (fragment): SV40 enhancer and early promoter
   4894..5028    +  rep_origin     SV40 ori: SV40 origin of replication
   5048..5182    +  polyA_signal   SV40 poly(A) signal: SV40 polyadenylation signal
   5184..5238    -  CDS            lacI (fragment): lac repressor; lacI; The lac repressor binds to the lac operator to inhibit transcription in E. coli. This inhibition can be relieved by adding lactose or isopropyl-β-D-thiogalactopyranoside (IPTG).
   5421..6009    -  rep_origin     ori: high-copy-number ColE1/pMB1/pBR322/pUC origin of replication
