[The description below was written by a language model from this plasmid's Addgene catalogue record and pLannotate feature annotations shown in this document.]
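Description:
pBW705_pCAG-PV1-FRT-lox2272-STOP is a 6.2 kb mammalian expression plasmid built on the pCAGGS backbone and deposited as a part vector ("PV1") for assembling a library of 2-input, 2-output recombinase-based genetic circuits in mammalian cells. It is propagated in E. coli through a high-copy ColE1/pUC-type origin and selected with ampicillin via the β-lactamase gene and its native promoter. The backbone also carries lac promoter/operator remnants, short lacI fragments and an SV40 origin of replication, which can support episomal replication in cells expressing SV40 large T antigen.

The payload sits downstream of the CAG promoter, annotated here as the CMV immediate-early enhancer, the chicken β-actin promoter and the chimeric β-actin/β-globin intron, which together give strong constitutive transcription in mammalian cells. Immediately after the intron come a minimal FRT site (supporting FLP-mediated excision but not integration) and a lox2272 site (recognised by Cre, incompatible with loxP or loxN). These are followed by the neomycin resistance coding sequence, a fragment of the ble gene and an SV40 polyadenylation signal. Going by the construct name, this neo-polyA block serves as the transcriptional STOP element. The rabbit β-globin polyadenylation signal of pCAGGS lies further downstream.

Only one FRT and one lox2272 site are annotated, so the plasmid alone cannot undergo excision. This fits its role as a modular piece whose partner sites and output genes are presumably supplied by other parts during circuit assembly, although the record does not describe the assembly scheme. In assembled circuits, FLP and Cre would act as the inputs, removing STOP elements to control expression of the outputs.
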