Addgene plasmid #87569: pBW705_pCAG-PV1-FRT-lox2272-STOP
Purpose: PV1 for 2-input, 2-output circuit library
Depositing lab: Wilson Wong. Depositing organization: Boston University Main Campus. Publication: Large-scale design of robust genetic circuits with multiple inputs and outputs for mammalian cells. Weinberg BH, Pham NT, Caraballo LD, Lozanoski T, Engel A, Bhatia S, Wong WW. Nat Biotechnol. 2017 Mar 27. doi: 10.1038/nbt.3805. PubMed 28346402.
Backbone
  Vector backbone: pCAGGS
  Vector type: Mammalian Expression, Cre/Lox, Synthetic Biology
Growth in bacteria
  Bacterial resistance: Ampicillin, 100 μg/mL
  Growth temperature: 37°C
  Growth strain: NEB Stable
  Copy number: High Copy
Gene/Insert
  Gene/Insert name: Neomycin Resistance Gene
Terms and licenses: Academic/Nonprofit Terms; Industry Terms: Not Available to Industry
How to cite: pBW705_pCAG-PV1-FRT-lox2272-STOP was a gift from Wilson Wong (Addgene plasmid # 87569 ; http://n2t.net/addgene:87569 ; RRID:Addgene_87569)
