>Addgene plasmid #87569 | pBW705_pCAG-PV1-FRT-lox2272-STOP | addgene partial sequence | sequence record 176802 | Addgene Partial NGS Result
TGCACCCCCCTCCCCGAGTTGCTGAGCACGGCCCGGCTTCGGGTGCGGGGCTCCGTACGGGGCGTGGCGC
GGGGCTCGCCGTGCCGGGCGGGGGGTGGCGGCAGGTGGGGGTGCCGGGCGGGGCGGGGCCGCCTCGGGCC
GGGGAGGGCTCGGGGGAGGGGCGCGGCGGCCCCCGGAGCGCCGGCGGCTGTCGAGGCGCGGCGAGCCGCA
GCCATTGCCTTTTATGGTAATCGTGCGAGAGGGCGCAGGGACTTCCTTTGTCCCAAATCTGTGCGGAGCC
GAAATCTGGGAGGCGCCGCCGCACCCCCTCTAGCGGGCGCGGGGCGAAGCGGTGCGGCGCCGGCAGGAAG
GAAATGGGCGGGGAGGGCCTTCGTGCGTCGCCGCGCCGCCGTCCCCTTCTCCCTCTCCAGCCTCGGGGCT
GTCCGCGGGGGGACGGCTGCCTTCGGGGGGGACGGGGCAGGGCGGGGTTCGGCTTCTGGCGTGTGACCGG
CGGCTCTAGAGCCTCTGCTAACCATGTTCATGCCTTCTTCTTTTTCCTACAGCTCCTGGGCAACGTGCTG
GTTATTGTGCTGTCTCATCATTTTGGCAAAGAATTGATTAATTCGAGCGAAGGCGCGCCCATTACTCGCA
TCCATTCTCAGGCTGTCTCGTCTCGTCTCGCACGCGTGAAGTTCCTATTCTCTAGAAAGTATAGGAACTT
CGATAACTTCGTATAGGATACTTTATACGAAGTTATACCGGTCGGATTTGATCTGATCAAGAGACAGGAT
GAGGATCGTTTCGCATGATTGAACAAGATGGATTGCACGCAGGTTCTCCGGCCGCTTGGGTGGAGAGGCT
ATTCGGCTATGACTGGGCACAACAGACAATCGGCTGCTCTGATGCCGCCGTGTTCCGGCTGTCAGCGCAG
GGGCGCCCGGTTCTTTTTGTCAAGACCGACCTGTCCGGTGCCCTGAATGAACTGCAGGACGAGGCAGCGC
GGCTATCGTGGCTGGCCACGACGGGCGTTCCTTGCGCAGCTGTGCTCGACGTTGTCACTGAAGCGGGAAG
GGACTGGCTGCTATTGGGCGAAGTGCCGGGGCAGGATCTCCTGTCATCTCACCTTGCTCCTGCCGAGAAA
GTATCCATCATGGCTGATGCAATGCGGCGGCTGCATACGCTTGATCCGGCTACCTGCCCATTCGACCACC
AAGCGAAACATCGCATCGAGCGAGCACGTACTCGGATGGAAGCCGGTCTTGTCGATCAGGATGATCTGGA
CGAAGAGCATCAGGGGCTCGCGCCAGCCGAACTGTTCGCCAGGCTCAAGGCGCGCATGCCCGACGGCGAG
GATCTCGTCGTGACCCATGGCGATGCCTGCTTGCCGAATATCATGGTGGAAAATGGCCGCTTTTCTGGAT
TCATCGACTGTGGCCGGCTGGGTGTGGCGGACCGCTATCAGGACATAGCGTTGGCTACCCGTGATATTGC
TGAAGAGCTTGGCGGCGAATGGGCTGACCGCTTCCTCGTGCTTTACGGTATCGCCGCTCCCGATTCGCAG
CGCATCGCCTTCTATCGCCTTCTTGACGAGTTCTTCTGAGCGGGACTCTGGGGTTCGAAATGACCGACCA
AGCGACGCCCAACCTGCCATCACGAGATTTCGATTCCACCGCCGCCTTCTATGAAAGGTTGGGCTTCGGA
ATCGTTTTCCGGGACGCCGGCTGGATGATCCTCCAGCGCGGGGATCTCATGCTGGAGTTCTTCGCCCACC
CCATCGATAACTTGTTTATTGCAGCTTATAATGGTTACAAATAAAGCAATAGCATCACAAATTTCACAAA
TAAAGCATTTTTTTCACTGCATTCTAGTTGTGGTTTGTCCAAACTCATCAATGTATCTTATCATGTCTGG
ATCAAATCCGAGAATTCGGTACCGCTGGGAGTTCGTAGACGGAAACAAACGCAGAATCCAAGCGCGGCCG
CCCAGGATACATAGATTACCACAACTCCGAGCCCTTCCACCGCTAGCGCACTCCTCAGGTGCAGGCTGCC
TATCAGAAGGTGGTGGCTGGTGTGGCCAATGCCCTGGCTCACAAATACCACTGAGATCTTTTTCCCTCTG
CCAAAAATTATGGGGACATCATGAAGCCCCTTGAGCATCTGACTTCTGGCTAATAAAGGAAATTTATTTT
CATTGCAATAGTGTGTTGGAATTTTTTGTGTCTCTCACTCGGAAGGACATATGGGAGGGCAAATCATTTA
AAACATCAGAATGAGTATTTGGTTTAGAGTTTGGCAACATATGCCCATATGCTGGCTGCCATGAACAAAG
GTTGGCTATAAAGAGGTCATCAGTATATGAAACAGCCCCCTGCTGTCCATTCCTTATTCCATAGAAAAGC
CTTGACTTGAGGTTAGATTTTTTTTATATTTTGTTTTGTGTTATTTTTTTCTTTAACATCCCTAAAATTT
TCCTTACATGTTTTACTAGCCAGATTTTTCCTCCTCTCCTGACTACTCCCAGTCATAGCTGTCCCTCTTC
TCTTATGGAGATCCCTCGACCTGCAGCCCAAGCTTGGCGTAATCATGGTCATAGCTGTTTCCTGTGTGAA
ATTGTTATCCGCTCACAATTCCACACAACATACGAGCCGGAAGCATAAAGTGTAAAGCCTGGGGTGCCTA
ATGAGTGAGCTAACTCACATTAATTGCGTTGCGCTCACTGCCCGCTTTCCAGTCGGGAAACCTGTCGTGC
CAGCGGATCCGCATCTCAATTAGTCAGCAACCATAGTCCCGCCCCTAACTCCGCCCAGTTCCGCCCATTC
TCCGCCCCATGGCTGACTAATTTTTTTTATTTATGCAGAGGCCGAGGCCGCCTCGGCCTCTGAGCTATTC
CAGAAGTAGTGAGGAGGCTTTTTTGGAGGCCTAGGCTTTTGCAAAAAGCTAACTTGTTTATTGCAGCTTA
TAATGGTTACAAATAAAGCAATAGCATCACAAATTTCACAAATAAAGCATTTTTTTCACTGCATTCTAGT
TGTGGTTTGTCCAAACTCATCAATGTATCTTATCATGTCTGGATCCGCTGCATTAATGAATCGGCCAACG
CGCGGGGAGAGGCGGTTTGCGTATTGGGCGCTCTTCCGCTTCCTCGCTCACTGACTCGCTGCGCTCGGTC
GTTCGGCTGCGGCGAGCGGTATCAGCTCACTCAAAGGCGGTAATACGGTTATCCACAGAATCAGGGGATA
ACGCAGGAAAGAACATGTGAGCAAAAGGCCAGCAAAAGGCCAGGAACCGTAAAAAGGCCGCGTTGCTGGC
GTTTTTCCATAGGCTCCGCCCCCCTGACGAGCATCACAAAAATCGACGCTCAAGTCAGAGGTGGCGAAAC
CCGACAGGACTATAAAGATACCAGGCGTTTCCCCCTGGAAGCTCCCTCGTGCGCTCTCCTGTTCCGACCC
TGCCGCTTACCGGATACCTGTCCGCCTTTCTCCCTTCGGGAAGCGTGGCGCTTTCTCATAGCTCACGCTG
TAGGTATCTCAGTTCGGTGTAGGTCGTTCGCTCCAAGCTGGGCTGTGTGCACGAACCCCCCGTTCAGCCC
GACCGCTGCGCCTTATCCGGTAACTATCGTCTTGAGTCCAACCCGGTAAGACACGACTTATCGCCACTGG
CAGCAGCCACTGGTAACAGGATTAGCAGAGCGAGGTATGTAGGCGGTGCTACAGAGTTCTTGAAGTGGTG
GCCTAACTACGGCTACACTAGAAGAACAGTATTTGGTATCTGCGCTCTGCTGAAGCCAGTTACCTTCGGA
AAAAGAGTTGGTAGCTCTTGATCCGGCAAACAAACCACCGCTGGTAGCGGTGGTTTTTTTGTTTGCAAGC
AGCAGATTACGCGCAGAAAAAAAGGATCTCAAGAAGATCCTTTGATCTTTTCTACGGGGTCTGACGCTCA
GTGGAACGAAAACTCACGTTAAGGGATTTTGGTCATGAGATTATCAAAAAGGATCTTCACCTAGATCCTT
TTAAATTAAAAATGAAGTTTTAAATCAATCTAAAGTATATATGAGTAAACTTGGTCTGACAG
